>Addgene plasmid #89108 | pCMV-hAR-CA576-Z | addgene partial sequence | sequence record 176136 | Addgene Partial NGS Result
GGCGGGAGCTGTAGCCCCCTACGGCTACACTCGGCCCCCTCAGGGGCTGGCGGGCCAGGAAAGCGACTTC
ACCGCACCTGATGTGTGGTACCCTGGCGGCATGGTGAGCAGAGTGCCCTATCCCAGTCCCACTTGTGTCA
AAAGCGAAATGGGCCCCTGGATGGATAGCTACTCCGGACCTTACGGGGACATGCGTTTGGAGACTGCCAG
GGACCATGTTTTGCCCATTGACTATTACTTTCCACCCCAGAAGACCTGCCTGATCTGTGGAGATGAAGCT
TCTGGGTGTCACTATGGAGCTCTCACAGCTGGAAGCTGCAAGGTCTTCTTCAAAAGAGCCGCTGAAGGGA
AACAGAAGTACCTGTGCGCCAGCAGAAATGATTGCACTATTGATAAATTCCGAAGGAAAAATTGTCCATC
TTGTCGTCTTCGGAAATGTTATGAAGCAGGGATGACTCTGGGAGCCCGGAAGCTGAAGAAACTTGGTAAT
CTGAAACTACAGGAGGAAGGAGAGGCTTCCAGCACCACCAGCCCCACTGAGGAGACAACCCAGAAGCTGA
CAGTGTCACACATTGAAGGCTATGAATGTCAGCCCATCTTTCTGAATGTCCTGGAAGCCATTGAGCCAGG
TGTAGTGTGTGCTGGACACGACAACAACCAGCCCGACTCCTTTGCAGCCTTGCTCTCTAGCCTCAATGAA
CTGGGAGAGAGACAGCTTGTACACGTGGTCAAGTGGGCCAAGGCCTTGCCTGGCTTCCGCAACTTACACG
TGGACGACCAGATGGCTGTCATTCAGTACTCCTGGATGGGGCTCATGGTGTTTGCCATGGGCTGGCGATC
CTTCACCAATGTCAACTCCAGGATGCTCTACTTCGCCCCTGATCTGGTTTTCAATGAGTACCGCATGCAC
AAGTCCCGGATGTACAGCCAGTGTGTCCGAATGAGGCACCTCTCTCAAGAGTTTGGATGGCTCCAAATCA
CCCCCCAGGAATTCCTGTGCATGAAAGCACTGCTACTCTTCAGCATTATTCCAGTGGATGGGCTGAAAAA
TCAAAAATTCTTTGATGAACTTCGAATGAACTACATCAAGGAACTCGATCGTATCATTGCATGCAAAAGA
AAAAATCCCACATCCTGCTCAAGACGCTTCTACCAGCTCACCAAGCTCCTGGACTCCGTGCAGCCTATTG
CGAGAGAGCTGCATCAGTTCACTTTTGACCTGCTAATCAAGTCACACATGGTGAGCGTGGACTTTCCGGA
AATGATGGCAGAGATCATCTCTGTGCAAGTGCCCAAGATCCTTTCTGGGAAAGTCAAGCCCATCTATTTC
CACACCCAGTGAAGCATTGGAAACCCTATTTCCCCACCCCAGCTCATGCCCCCTTTCAGATGTCTTCTGC
CTGTTATAACTCTGCACTACTCCTCTGCAGTGCCTTGGGGAATTTCCTCTATTGATGTACAGTCTGTCAT
GAGCTTGCATGCCTGCAGGTCGACTCTAGAGGATCCCGGGTGGCATCCCTGTGACCCCTCCCCAGTGCCT
CTCCTGGCCCTGGAAGTTGCCACTCCAGTGCCCACCAGCCTTGTCCTAATAAAATTAAGTTGCATCATTT
TGTCTGACTAGGTGTCCTTCTATAATATTATGGGGTGGAGGGGGGTGGTATGGAGCAAGGGGCAAGTTGG
GAAGACAACCTGTAGGGCCTGCGGGGTCTATTGGGAACCAAGCTGGAGTGCAGTGGCACAATCTTGGCTC
ACTGCAATCTCCGCCTCCTGGGTTCAAGCGATTCTCCTGCCTCAGCCTCCCGAGTTGTTGGGATTCCAGG
CATGCATGACCAGGCTCAGCTAATTTTTGTTTTTTTGGTAGAGACGGGGTTTCACCATATTGGCCAGGCT
GGTCTCCAACTCCTAATCTCAGGTGATCTACCCACCTTGGCCTCCCAAATTGCTGGGATTACAGGCGTGA
ACCACTGCTCCCTTCCCTGTCCTTCTGATTTTAAAATAACTATACCAGCAGGAGGACGTCCAGACACAGC
ATAGGCTACCTGGCCATGCCCAACCGGTGGGACATTTGAGTTGCTTGCTTGGCACTGTCCTCTCATGCGT
TGGGTCCACTCAGTAGATGCCTGTTGAATTGGGTACGCGGCCAGCTTGGCTGTGGAATGTGTGTCAGTTA
GGGTGTGGAAAGTCCCCAGGCTCCCCAGCAGGCAGAAGTATGCAAAGCATGCATCTCAATTAGTCAGCAA
CCAGGTGTGGAAAGTCCCCAGGCTCCCCAGCAGGCAGAAGTATGCAAAGCATGCATCTCAATTAGTCAGC
AACCATAGTCCCGCCCCTAACTCCGCCCATCCCGCCCCTAACTCCGCCCAGTTCCGCCCATTCTCCGCCC
CATGGCTGACTAATTTTTTTTATTTATGCAGAGGCCGAGGCCGCCTCGGCCTCTGAGCTATTCCAGAAGT
AGTGAGGAGGCTTTTTTGGAGGCCTAGGCTTTTGCAAAAAGCTCCTCGAGGAACTGAAAAACCAGAAAGT
TAATTCCCTATAGTGAGTCGTATTAAATTCGTAATCATGTCATAGCTGTTTCCTGTGTGAAATTGTTATC
CGCTCACAATTCCACACAACATACGAGCCGGAAGCATAAAGTGTAAAGCCTGGGGTGCCTAATGAGTGAG
CTAACTCACATTAATTGCGTTGCGCTCACTGCCCGCTTTCCAGTCGGGAAACCTGTCGTGCCAGCTGCAT
TAATGAATCGGCCAACGCGCGGGGAGAGGCGGTTTGCGTATTGGGCGCTCTTCCGCTTCCTCGCTCACTG
ACTCGCTGCGCTCGGTCGTTCGGCTGCGGCGAGCGGTATCAGCTCACTCAAAGGCGGTAATACGGTTATC
CACAGAATCAGGGGATAACGCAGGAAAGAACATGTGAGCAAAAGGCCAGCAAAAGGCCAGGAACCGTAAA
AAGGCCGCGTTGCTGGCGTTTTTCCATAGGCTCCGCCCCCCTGACGAGCATCACAAAAATCGACGCTCAA
GTCAGAGGTGGCGAAACCCGACAGGACTATAAAGATACCAGGCGTTTCCCCCTGGAAGCTCCCTCGTGCG
CTCTCCTGTTCCGACCCTGCCGCTTACCGGATACCTGTCCGCCTTTCTCCCTTCGGGAAGCGTGGCGCTT
TCTCATAGCTCACGCTGTAGGTATCTCAGTTCGGTGTAGGTCGTTCGCTCCAAGCTGGGCTGTGTGCACG
AACCCCCCGTTCAGCCCGACCGCTGCGCCTTATCCGGTAACTATCGTCTTGAGTCCAACCCGGTAAGACA
CGACTTATCGCCACTGGCAGCAGCCACTGGTAACAGGATTAGCAGAGCGAGGTATGTAGGCGGTGCTACA
GAGTTCTTGAAGTGGTGGCCTAACTACGGCTACACTAGAAGAACAGTATTTGGTATCTGCGCTCTGCTGA
AGCCAGTTACCTTCGGAAAAAGAGTTGGTAGCTCTTGATCCGGCAAACAAACCACCGCTGGTAGCGGTGG
TTTTTTTGTTTGCAAGCAGCAGATTACGCGCAGAAAAAAAGGATCTCAAGAAGATCCTTTGATCTTTTCT
ACGGGGTCTGACGCTCAGTGGAACGAAAACTCACGTTAAGGGATTTTGGTCATGAGATTATCAAAAAGGA
TCTTCACCTAGATCCTTTTAAATTAAAAATGAAGTTTTAAATCAATCTAAAGTATATATGAGTAAACTTG
GTCTGACAGTTACCAATGCTTAATCAGTGAGGCACCTATCTCAGCGATCTGTCTATTTCGTTCATCCATA
GTTGCCTGACTCCCCGTCGTGTAGATAACTACGATACGGGAGGGCTTACCATCTGGCCCCAGTGCTGCAA
TGATACCGCGAGACCCACGCTCACCGGCTCCAGATTTATCAGCAATAAACCAGCCAGCCGGAAGGGCCGA
GCGCAGAAGTGGTCCTGCAACTTTATCCGCCTCCATCCAGTCTATTAATTGTTGCCGGGAAGCTAGAGTA
AGTAGTTCGCCAGTTAATAGTTTGCGCAACGTTGTTGCCATTGCTACAGGCATCGTGGTGTCACGCTCGT
CGTTTGGTATGGCTTCATTCAGCTCCGGTTCCCAACGATCAAGGCGAGTTACATGATCCCCCATGTTGTG
CAAAAAAGCGGTTAGCTCCTTCGGTCCTCCGATCGTTGTCAGAAGTAAGTTGGCCGCAGTGTTATCACTC
ATGGTTATGGCAGCACTGCATAATTCTCTTACTGTCATGCCATCCGTAAGATGCTTTTCTGTGACTGGTG
AGTACTCAACCAAGTCATTCTGAGAATAGTGTATGCGGCGACCGAGTTGCTCTTGCCCGGCGTCAATACG
GGATAATACCGCGCCACATAGCAGAACTTTAAAAGTGCTCATCATTGGAAAACGTTCTTCGGGGCGAAAA
CTCTCAAGGATCTTACCGCTGTTGAGATCCAGTTCGATGTAACCCACTCGTGCACCCAACTGATCTTCAG
CATCTTTTACTTTCACCAGCGTTTCTGGGTGAGCAAAAACAGGAAGGCAAAATGCCGCAAAAAAGGGAAT
AAGGGCGACACGGAAATGTTGAATACTCATACTCTTCCTTTTTCAATATTATTGAAGCATTTATCAGGGT
TATTGTCTCATGAGCGGATACATATTTGAATGTATTTAGAAAAATAAACAAATAGGGGTTCCGCGCACAT
TTCCCCGAAAAGTGCCACCTG
[124 nt withheld, positions 4712-4835]
C
[91 nt withheld, positions 4837-4927]
A
[49 nt withheld, positions 4929-4977]
CCTTTGACGTTGGAGTCCACGTTCTTT
[37 nt withheld, positions 5005-5041]
ACCCTATCTCGGTCTATTCTTTTGATTTATAAGGGATTTTGCCGATTTCGGCCTATTGGTTAAAAAATGA
GCTGATTTAACAAAAATTTAACGCGAATTTTAACAAAATATTAACGCTTACAATTTCCATTCGCCATTCA
GGCTGCGCAACTGTTGGGAAGGGCGATCGGTGCGGGCCTCTTCGCTATTACGCCAGCTGGCGAAAGGGGG
ATGTGCTGCAAGGCGATTAAGTTGGGTAACGCCAGGGTTTTCCCAGTCACGACGTTGTAAAACGACGGCC
AGTGCCAAGCTGATCTATACATTGAATCAATATTGGCAATTAGCCATATTAGTCATTGGTTATATAGCAT
AAATCAATATTGGCTATTGGCCATTGCATACGTTGTATCTATATCATAATATGTACATTTATATTGGCTC
ATGTCCAATATGACCGCCATGTTGACATTGATTATTGACTAGTTATTAATAGTAATCAATTACGGGGTCA
TTAGTTCATAGCCCATATATGGAGTTCCGCGTTACATAACTTACGGTAAATGGCCCGCCTGGCTGACCGC
CCAACGACCCCCGCCCATTGACGTCAATAATGACGTATGTTCCCATAGTAACGCCAATAGGGACTTTCCA
TTGACGTCAATGGGTGGAGTATTTACGGTAAACTGCCCACTTGGCAGTACATCAAGTGTATCATATGCCA
AGTCCGCCCCCTATTGACGTCAATGACGGTAAATGGCCCGCCTGGCATTATGCCCAGTACATGACCTTAC
GGGACTTTCCTACTTGGCAGTACATCTACGTATTAGTCATCGCTATTACCATGGTGATGCGGTTTTGGCA
GTACACCAATGGGCGTGGATAGCGGTTTGACTCACGGGGATTTCCAAGTCTCCACCCCATTGACGTCAAT
GGGAGTTTGTTTTGGCACCAAAATCAACGGGACTTTCCAAAATGTCGTAATAACCCCGCCCCGTTGACGC
AAATGGGCGGTAGGCGTGTACGGTGGGAGGTCTATATAAGCAGAGCTCGTTTAGTGAACCGTCAGAATTC
AGATCTGTCCACCGTGTGTCTTCTTCTGCACGAGACTTTGAGGCTGTCAGAGCGCTTTTTGCGTGGTTGC
TCCCGCAAGTTTCCTTCTCTGGAGCTTCCCGCAGGTGGGCAGCTAGCTGCAGCGACTACCGCATCATCAC
AGCCTGTTGAACTCTTCTGAGCAAGAGAAGGGGAGGCGGGGTAAGGGAAGTAGGTGGAAGATTCAGCCAA
GCTCAAGGATGGAAGTGCAGTTAGGGCTGGGAAGGGTCTACCCTCGGCCGCCGTCCAAGACCTACCGAGG
AGCTTTCCAGAATCTGTTCCAGAGCGTGCGCGAAGTGATCCAGAACCCGGGCCCCAGGCACCCAGAGGCC
GCGAGCGCAGCACCTCCCGGCGCCAGTTTGCTGCTGCTGCAGCAGCAGCAGCAGCAGCAGCAGCAGCAGC
AGCAGCAGCAGCAGCAGCAGCAGCAGCAGCAGCAGCAGCAGCAAGAGACTAGCCCCAGGCAGCAGCAGCA
GCAGCAGGGTGAGGATGGTTCTCCCCAAGCCCATCGTAGAGGCCCCACAGGCTACCTGGTCCTGGATGAG
GAACAGCAACCTTCACAGCCGCAGTCGGCCCTGGAGTGCCACCCCGAGAGAGGTTGCGTCCCAGAGCCTG
GAGCCGCCGTGGCCGCCAGCAAGGGGCTGCCGCAGCAGCTGCCAGCACCTCCGGACGAGGATGACTCAGC
TGCCCCATCCACGTTGTCCCTGCTGGGCCCCACTTTCCCCGGCTTAAGCAGCTGCTCCGCTGACCTTAAA
GACATCCTGAGCGAGGCCAGCACCATGCAACTCCTTCAGCAACAGCAGCAGGAAGCAGTATCCGAAGGCA
GCAGCAGCGGGAGAGCGAGGGAGGCCTCGGGGGCTCCCACTTCCTCCAAGGACAATTACTTAGGGGGCAC
TTCGACCATTTCTGACAACGCCAAGGAGTTGTGTAAGGCAGTGTCGGTGTCCATGGGCCTGGGTGTGGAG
GCGTTGGAGCATCTGAGTCCAGGGGAACAGCTTCGGGGGGATTGCATGTACGCCCCACTTTTGGGAGTTC
CACCCGCTGTGCGTCCCACTCCTTGTGCCCCATTGGCCGAATGCAAAGGTTCTCTGCTAGACGACAGCGC
AGGCAAGAGCACTGAAGATACTGCTGAGTATTCCCCTTTCAAGGGAGGTTACACCAAAGGGCTAGAAGGC
GAGAGCCTAGGCTGCTCTGGCAGCGCTGCAGCAGGGAGCTCCGGGACACTTGAACTGCCGTCTACCCTGT
CTCTCTACAAGTCCGGAGCACTGGACGAGGCAGCTGCGTACCAGAGTCGCGACTACTACAACTTTCCACT
GGCTCTGGCCGGACCGCCGCCCCCTCCGCCGCCTCCCCATCCCCACGCTCGCATCAAGCTGGAGAACCCG
CTGGACTACGGCAGCGCCTGGGCGGCTGCGGCGGCGCAGTGCCGCTATGGGGACCTGGCGAGCCTGCATG
GCGCGGGTGCAGCGGGACCCGGTTCTGGGTCACCCTCAGCCGCCGCTTCCTCATCCTGGCACACTCTCTT
CACAGCCGAAGAAGGCCAGTTGTATGGACCGTGTGGTGGTGGTGGGGGT
