[The description below was written by a language model from this plasmid's Addgene catalogue record.]
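Description:
pCMV-hAR-CA576-Z is a mammalian expression plasmid built on the pCMV5 backbone that carries the full-length human androgen receptor (AR, also known as NR3C4) with a point mutation in its DNA-binding domain. The receptor coding sequence is transcribed from the CMV promoter, a strong constitutive viral promoter commonly used for transient expression in cultured mammalian cells. In bacteria the plasmid is maintained at high copy number and selected with ampicillin. The insert was introduced by restriction enzyme cloning, but the 5′ and 3′ cloning sites are not recorded. No epitope tags, reporters or mammalian selection markers are listed, and no feature table is provided, so the remaining backbone elements cannot be detailed from the record.

The defining feature is the C576A substitution, which replaces a cysteine with alanine at residue 576 within the DNA-binding domain. Cysteines in the DNA-binding domains of nuclear receptors typically coordinate zinc in the zinc finger modules, so a change of this kind would be expected to disturb the folding or function of that domain, although the record itself describes it only as a DNA-binding domain mutation. The associated study examined a ligand-dependent bipartite nuclear targeting signal in the human androgen receptor, the requirement for the DNA-binding domain, and modulation by amino-terminal and carboxyl-terminal sequences. The construct therefore suits transfection experiments comparing the mutant with wild-type receptor, for example to assess how DNA-binding domain integrity affects androgen-dependent subcellular localisation and receptor function.
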