Addgene plasmid #89108: pCMV-hAR-CA576-Z
Purpose: mammalian expression of full-length human androgen receptor with DNA binding domain mutation CA576
Depositing lab: Elizabeth Wilson. Depositing organization: University of North Carolina at Chapel Hill. Publication: A ligand-dependent bipartite nuclear targeting signal in the human androgen receptor. Requirement for the DNA-binding domain and modulation by NH2-terminal and carboxyl-terminal sequences. Zhou ZX, Sar M, Simental JA, Lane MV, Wilson EM. J Biol Chem. 1994 May 6;269(18):13115-23. PubMed 8175737.
Backbone
  Vector backbone: pCMV5
  Vector type: Mammalian Expression
Growth in bacteria
  Bacterial resistance: Ampicillin, 100 μg/mL
  Growth temperature: 37°C
  Growth strain: DH5alpha
  Copy number: High Copy
Gene/Insert
  Gene/Insert name: hAR-C576A
  Species: H. sapiens (human)
  Mutation: C576A
  Entrez Gene: AR (a.k.a. AIS, AR8, DHTR, HUMARA, HYSP1, KD, NR3C4, SBMA, SMAX1, TFM)
  Promoter: CMV
  Cloning method: Restriction Enzyme; 5′ cloning site unknown (unknown if destroyed); 3′ cloning site unknown (unknown if destroyed)
  Sequencing primers: 5′ CMV-F
Terms and licenses: Academic/Nonprofit Terms; Industry Terms: Not Available to Industry
How to cite: pCMV-hAR-CA576-Z was a gift from Elizabeth Wilson (Addgene plasmid # 89108 ; http://n2t.net/addgene:89108 ; RRID:Addgene_89108)
